>Addgene plasmid #141394 | pLVX-EF1alpha-SARS-CoV-2-orf10-2xStrep-IRES-Puro | addgene full sequence | sequence record 288099 | Addgene NGS Result
TGGAAGGGCTAATTCACTCCCAAAGAAGACAAGATATCCTTGATCTGTGGATCTACCACACACAAGGCTA
CTTCCCTGATTAGCAGAACTACACACCAGGGCCAGGGGTCAGATATCCACTGACCTTTGGATGGTGCTAC
AAGCTAGTACCAGTTGAGCCAGATAAGGTAGAAGAGGCCAATAAAGGAGAGAACACCAGCTTGTTACACC
CTGTGAGCCTGCATGGGATGGATGACCCGGAGAGAGAAGTGTTAGAGTGGAGGTTTGACAGCCGCCTAGC
ATTTCATCACGTGGCCCGAGAGCTGCATCCGGAGTACTTCAAGAACTGCTGATATCGAGCTTGCTACAAG
GGACTTTCCGCTGGGGACTTTCCAGGGAGGCGTGGCCTGGGCGGGACTGGGGAGTGGCGAGCCCTCAGAT
CCTGCATATAAGCAGCTGCTTTTTGCCTGTACTGGGTCTCTCTGGTTAGACCAGATCTGAGCCTGGGAGC
TCTCTGGCTAACTAGGGAACCCACTGCTTAAGCCTCAATAAAGCTTGCCTTGAGTGCTTCAAGTAGTGTG
TGCCCGTCTGTTGTGTGACTCTGGTAACTAGAGATCCCTCAGACCCTTTTAGTCAGTGTGGAAAATCTCT
AGCAGTGGCGCCCGAACAGGGACTTGAAAGCGAAAGGGAAACCAGAGGAGCTCTCTCGACGCAGGACTCG
GCTTGCTGAAGCGCGCACGGCAAGAGGCGAGGGGCGGCGACTGGTGAGTACGCCAAAAATTTTGACTAGC
GGAGGCTAGAAGGAGAGAGATGGGTGCGAGAGCGTCAGTATTAAGCGGGGGAGAATTAGATCGCGATGGG
AAAAAATTCGGTTAAGGCCAGGGGGAAAGAAAAAATATAAATTAAAACATATAGTATGGGCAAGCAGGGA
GCTAGAACGATTCGCAGTTAATCCTGGCCTGTTAGAAACATCAGAAGGCTGTAGACAAATACTGGGACAG
CTACAACCATCCCTTCAGACAGGATCAGAAGAACTTAGATCATTATATAATACAGTAGCAACCCTCTATT
GTGTGCATCAAAGGATAGAGATAAAAGACACCAAGGAAGCTTTAGACAAGATAGAGGAAGAGCAAAACAA
AAGTAAGACCACCGCACAGCAAGCGGCCGGCCGCTGATCTTCAGACCTGGAGGAGGAGATATGAGGGACA
ATTGGAGAAGTGAATTATATAAATATAAAGTAGTAAAAATTGAACCATTAGGAGTAGCACCCACCAAGGC
AAAGAGAAGAGTGGTGCAGAGAGAAAAAAGAGCAGTGGGAATAGGAGCTTTGTTCCTTGGGTTCTTGGGA
GCAGCAGGAAGCACTATGGGCGCAGCGTCAATGACGCTGACGGTACAGGCCAGACAATTATTGTCTGGTA
TAGTGCAGCAGCAGAACAATTTGCTGAGGGCTATTGAGGCGCAACAGCATCTGTTGCAACTCACAGTCTG
GGGCATCAAGCAGCTCCAGGCAAGAATCCTGGCTGTGGAAAGATACCTAAAGGATCAACAGCTCCTGGGG
ATTTGGGGTTGCTCTGGAAAACTCATTTGCACCACTGCTGTGCCTTGGAATGCTAGTTGGAGTAATAAAT
CTCTGGAACAGATTTGGAATCACACGACCTGGATGGAGTGGGACAGAGAAATTAACAATTACACAAGCTT
AATACACTCCTTAATTGAAGAATCGCAAAACCAGCAAGAAAAGAATGAACAAGAATTATTGGAATTAGAT
AAATGGGCAAGTTTGTGGAATTGGTTTAACATAACAAATTGGCTGTGGTATATAAAATTATTCATAATGA
TAGTAGGAGGCTTGGTAGGTTTAAGAATAGTTTTTGCTGTACTTTCTATAGTGAATAGAGTTAGGCAGGG
ATATTCACCATTATCGTTTCAGACCCACCTCCCAACCCCGAGGGGACCCGACAGGCCCGAAGGAATAGAA
GAAGAAGGTGGAGAGAGAGACAGAGACAGATCCATTCGATTAGTGAACGGATCTCGACGGTATCGCCTTT
AAAAGAAAAGGGGGGATTGGGGGGTACAGTGCAGGGGAAAGAATAGTAGACATAATAGCAACAGACATAC
AAACTAAAGAATTACAAAAACAAATTACAAAAATTCAAAATTTTCGGGTTTATTACAGGGACAGCAGAGA
TCCAGTTTATCGATGAGTAATTCATACAAAAGGACTCGCCCCTGCCTTGGGGAATCCCAGGGACCGTCGT
TAAACTCCCACTAACGTAGAACCCAGAGATCGCTGCGTTCCCGCCCCCTCACCCGCCCGCTCTCGTCATC
ACTGAGGTGGAGAAGAGCATGCGTGAGGCTCCGGTGCCCGTCAGTGGGCAGAGCGCACATCGCCCACAGT
CCCCGAGAAGTTGGGGGGAGGGGTCGGCAATTGAACCGGTGCCTAGAGAAGGTGGCGCGGGGTAAACTGG
GAAAGTGATGTCGTGTACTGGCTCCGCCTTTTTCCCGAGGGTGGGGGAGAACCGTATATAAGTGCAGTAG
TCGCCGTGAACGTTCTTTTTCGCAACGGGTTTGCCGCCAGAACACAGGTAAGTGCCGTGTGTGGTTCCCG
CGGGCCTGGCCTCTTTACGGGTTATGGCCCTTGCGTGCCTTGAATTACTTCCACGCCCCTGGCTGCAGTA
CGTGATTCTTGATCCCGAGCTTCGGGTTGGAAGTGGGTGGGAGAGTTCGAGGCCTTGCGCTTAAGGAGCC
CCTTCGCCTCGTGCTTGAGTTGAGGCCTGGCTTGGGCGCTGGGGCCGCCGCGTGCGAATCTGGTGGCACC
TTCGCGCCTGTCTCGCTGCTTTCGATAAGTCTCTAGCCATTTAAAATTTTTGATGACCTGCTGCGACGCT
TTTTTTCTGGCAAGATAGTCTTGTAAATGCGGGCCAAGATCTGCACACTGGTATTTCGGTTTTTGGGGCC
GCGGGCGGCGACGGGGCCCGTGCGTCCCAGCGCACATGTTCGGCGAGGCGGGGCCTGCGAGCGCGGCCAC
CGAGAATCGGACGGGGGTAGTCTCAAGCTGGCCGGCCTGCTCTGGTGCCTGGCCTCGCGCCGCCGTGTAT
CGCCCCGCCCTGGGCGGCAAGGCTGGCCCGGTCGGCACCAGTTGCGTGAGCGGAAAGATGGCCGCTTCCC
GGCCCTGCTGCAGGGAGCTCAAAATGGAGGACGCGGCGCTCGGGAGAGCGGGCGGGTGAGTCACCCACAC
AAAGGAAAAGGGCCTTTCCGTCCTCAGCCGTCGCTTCATGTGACTCCACGGAGTACCGGGCGCCGTCCAG
GCACCTCGATTAGTTCTCGAGCTTTTGGAGTACGTCGTCTTTAGGTTGGGGGGAGGGGTTTTATGCGATG
GAGTTTCCCCACACTGAGTGGGTGGAGACTGAAGTTAGGCCAGCTTGGCACTTGATGTAATTCTCCTTGG
AATTTGCCCTTTTTGAGTTTGGATCTTGGTTCATTCTCAAGCCTCAGACAGTGGTTCAAAGTTTTTTTCT
TCCATTTCAGGTGTCGTGAGGATCTATTTCCGGTGAATTCGCCGCCACCATGGGCTACATCAATGTCTTC
GCCTTTCCTTTCACCATCTATTCTCTCTTGTTGTGTCGCATGAACTCTAGGAATTACATAGCTCAGGTCG
ATGTTGTAAACTTCAATCTCACACTCGAAGGCGGCGGGGGATGGAGCCATCCACAATTCGAGAAAGGCGG
TGGTTCAGGAGGAGGTAGCGGGGGTGGATCATGGTCACATCCGCAGTTTGAAAAGTAAGGATCCCGCCCC
TCTCCCTCCCCCCCCCCTAACGTTACTGGCCGAAGCCGCTTGGAATAAGGCCGGTGTGCGTTTGTCTATA
TGTTATTTTCCACCATATTGCCGTCTTTTGGCAATGTGAGGGCCCGGAAACCTGGCCCTGTCTTCTTGAC
GAGCATTCCTAGGGGTCTTTCCCCTCTCGCCAAAGGAATGCAAGGTCTGTTGAATGTCGTGAAGGAAGCA
GTTCCTCTGGAAGCTTCTTGAAGACAAACAACGTCTGTAGCGACCCTTTGCAGGCAGCGGAACCCCCCAC
CTGGCGACAGGTGCCTCTGCGGCCAAAAGCCACGTGTATAAGATACACCTGCAAAGGCGGCACAACCCCA
GTGCCACGTTGTGAGTTGGATAGTTGTGGAAAGAGTCAAATGGCTCTCCTCAAGCGTATTCAACAAGGGG
CTGAAGGATGCCCAGAAGGTACCCCATTGTATGGGATCTGATCTGGGGCCTCGGTGCACATGCTTTACAT
GTGTTTAGTCGAGGTTAAAAAAACGTCTAGGCCCCCCGAACCACGGGGACGTGGTTTTCCTTTGAAAAAC
ACGATGATAAGCTTGCCACAACCCACAAGGAGACGACCTTCCATGACCGAGTACAAGCCCACGGTGCGCC
TCGCCACCCGCGACGACGTCCCCCGGGCCGTACGCACCCTCGCCGCCGCGTTCGCCGACTACCCCGCCAC
GCGCCACACCGTCGACCCGGACCGCCACATCGAGCGGGTCACCGAGCTGCAAGAACTCTTCCTCACGCGC
GTCGGGCTCGACATCGGCAAGGTGTGGGTCGCGGACGACGGCGCCGCGGTGGCGGTCTGGACCACGCCGG
AGAGCGTCGAAGCGGGGGCGGTGTTCGCCGAGATCGGCCCGCGCATGGCCGAGTTGAGCGGTTCCCGGCT
GGCCGCGCAGCAACAGATGGAAGGCCTCCTGGCGCCGCACCGGCCCAAGGAGCCCGCGTGGTTCCTGGCC
ACCGTCGGCGTCTCGCCCGACCACCAGGGCAAGGGTCTGGGCAGCGCCGTCGTGCTCCCCGGAGTGGAGG
CGGCCGAGCGCGCCGGGGTGCCCGCCTTCCTGGAGACCTCCGCGCCCCGCAACCTCCCCTTCTACGAGCG
GCTCGGCTTCACCGTCACCGCCGACGTCGAGGTGCCCGAAGGACCGCGCACCTGGTGCATGACCCGCAAG
CCCGGTGCCTAGACGCGTCTGGAACAATCAACCTCTGGATTACAAAATTTGTGAAAGATTGACTGGTATT
CTTAACTATGTTGCTCCTTTTACGCTATGTGGATACGCTGCTTTAATGCCTTTGTATCATGCTATTGCTT
CCCGTATGGCTTTCATTTTCTCCTCCTTGTATAAATCCTGGTTGCTGTCTCTTTATGAGGAGTTGTGGCC
CGTTGTCAGGCAACGTGGCGTGGTGTGCACTGTGTTTGCTGACGCAACCCCCACTGGTTGGGGCATTGCC
ACCACCTGTCAGCTCCTTTCCGGGACTTTCGCTTTCCCCCTCCCTATTGCCACGGCGGAACTCATCGCCG
CCTGCCTTGCCCGCTGCTGGACAGGGGCTCGGCTGTTGGGCACTGACAATTCCGTGGTGTTGTCGGGGAA
GCTGACGTCCTTTCCATGGCTGCTCGCCTGTGTTGCCACCTGGATTCTGCGCGGGACGTCCTTCTGCTAC
GTCCCTTCGGCCCTCAATCCAGCGGACCTTCCTTCCCGCGGCCTGCTGCCGGCTCTGCGGCCTCTTCCGC
GTCTTCGCCTTCGCCCTCAGACGAGTCGGATCTCCCTTTGGGCCGCCTCCCCGCCTGGAATTAATTCTGC
AGTCGAGACCTAGAAAAACATGGAGCAATCACAAGTAGCAATACAGCAGCTACCAATGCTGATTGTGCCT
GGCTAGAAGCACAAGAGGAGGAGGAGGTGGGTTTTCCAGTCACACCTCAGGTACCTTTAAGACCAATGAC
TTACAAGGCAGCTGTAGATCTTAGCCACTTTTTAAAAGAAAAGAGGGGACTGGAAGGGCTAATTCACTCC
CAACGAAGACAAGATATCCTTGATCTGTGGATCTACCACACACAAGGCTACTTCCCTGATTAGCAGAACT
ACACACCAGGGCCAGGGGTCAGATATCCACTGACCTTTGGATGGTGCTACAAGCTAGTACCAGTTGAGCC
AGATAAGGTAGAAGAGGCCAATAAAGGAGAGAACACCAGCTTGTTACACCCTGTGAGCCTGCATGGGATG
GATGACCCGGAGAGAGAAGTGTTAGAGTGGAGGTTTGACAGCCGCCTAGCATTTCATCACGTGGCCCGAG
AGCTGCATCCGGAGTACTTCAAGAACTGCTGATATCGAGCTTGCTACAAGGGACTTTCCGCTGGGGACTT
TCCAGGGAGGCGTGGCCTGGGCGGGACTGGGGAGTGGCGAGCCCTCAGATCCTGCATATAAGCAGCTGCT
TTTTGCCTGTACTGGGTCTCTCTGGTTAGACCAGATCTGAGCCTGGGAGCTCTCTGGCTAACTAGGGAAC
CCACTGCTTAAGCCTCAATAAAGCTTGCCTTGAGTGCTTCAAGTAGTGTGTGCCCGTCTGTTGTGTGACT
CTGGTAACTAGAGATCCCTCAGACCCTTTTAGTCAGTGTGGAAAATCTCTAGCAGTAGTAGTTCATGTCA
TCTTATTATTCAGTATTTATAACTTGCAAAGAAATGAATATCAGAGAGTGAGAGGCCTTGACATTGCTAG
CGTTTACCGTCGACCTCTAGCTAGAGCTTGGCGTAATCATGGTCATAGCTGTTTCCTGTGTGAAATTGTT
ATCCGCTCACAATTCCACACAACATACGAGCCGGAAGCATAAAGTGTAAAGCCTGGGGTGCCTAATGAGT
GAGCTAACTCACATTAATTGCGTTGCGCTCACTGCCCGCTTTCCAGTCGGGAAACCTGTCGTGCCAGCTG
CATTAATGAATCGGCCAACGCGCGGGGAGAGGCGGTTTGCGTATTGGGCGCTCTTCCGCTTCCTCGCTCA
CTGACTCGCTGCGCTCGGTCGTTCGGCTGCGGCGAGCGGTATCAGCTCACTCAAAGGCGGTAATACGGTT
ATCCACAGAATCAGGGGATAACGCAGGAAAGAACATGTGAGCAAAAGGCCAGCAAAAGGCCAGGAACCGT
AAAAAGGCCGCGTTGCTGGCGTTTTTCCATAGGCTCCGCCCCCCTGACGAGCATCACAAAAATCGACGCT
CAAGTCAGAGGTGGCGAAACCCGACAGGACTATAAAGATACCAGGCGTTTCCCCCTGGAAGCTCCCTCGT
GCGCTCTCCTGTTCCGACCCTGCCGCTTACCGGATACCTGTCCGCCTTTCTCCCTTCGGGAAGCGTGGCG
CTTTCTCATAGCTCACGCTGTAGGTATCTCAGTTCGGTGTAGGTCGTTCGCTCCAAGCTGGGCTGTGTGC
ACGAACCCCCCGTTCAGCCCGACCGCTGCGCCTTATCCGGTAACTATCGTCTTGAGTCCAACCCGGTAAG
ACACGACTTATCGCCACTGGCAGCAGCCACTGGTAACAGGATTAGCAGAGCGAGGTATGTAGGCGGTGCT
ACAGAGTTCTTGAAGTGGTGGCCTAACTACGGCTACACTAGAAGAACAGTATTTGGTATCTGCGCTCTGC
TGAAGCCAGTTACCTTCGGAAAAAGAGTTGGTAGCTCTTGATCCGGCAAACAAACCACCGCTGGTAGCGG
TGGTTTTTTTGTTTGCAAGCAGCAGATTACGCGCAGAAAAAAAGGATCTCAAGAAGATCCTTTGATCTTT
TCTACGGGGTCTGACGCTCAGTGGAACGAAAACTCACGTTAAGGGATTTTGGTCATGAGATTATCAAAAA
GGATCTTCACCTAGATCCTTTTAAATTAAAAATGAAGTTTTAAATCAATCTAAAGTATATATGAGTAAAC
TTGGTCTGACAGTTACCAATGCTTAATCAGTGAGGCACCTATCTCAGCGATCTGTCTATTTCGTTCATCC
ATAGTTGCCTGACTCCCCGTCGTGTAGATAACTACGATACGGGAGGGCTTACCATCTGGCCCCAGTGCTG
CAATGATACCGCGAGACCCACGCTCACCGGCTCCAGATTTATCAGCAATAAACCAGCCAGCCGGAAGGGC
CGAGCGCAGAAGTGGTCCTGCAACTTTATCCGCCTCCATCCAGTCTATTAATTGTTGCCGGGAAGCTAGA
GTAAGTAGTTCGCCAGTTAATAGTTTGCGCAACGTTGTTGCCATTGCTACAGGCATCGTGGTGTCACGCT
CGTCGTTTGGTATGGCTTCATTCAGCTCCGGTTCCCAACGATCAAGGCGAGTTACATGATCCCCCATGTT
GTGCAAAAAAGCGGTTAGCTCCTTCGGTCCTCCGATCGTTGTCAGAAGTAAGTTGGCCGCAGTGTTATCA
CTCATGGTTATGGCAGCACTGCATAATTCTCTTACTGTCATGCCATCCGTAAGATGCTTTTCTGTGACTG
GTGAGTACTCAACCAAGTCATTCTGAGAATAGTGTATGCGGCGACCGAGTTGCTCTTGCCCGGCGTCAAT
ACGGGATAATACCGCGCCACATAGCAGAACTTTAAAAGTGCTCATCATTGGAAAACGTTCTTCGGGGCGA
AAACTCTCAAGGATCTTACCGCTGTTGAGATCCAGTTCGATGTAACCCACTCGTGCACCCAACTGATCTT
CAGCATCTTTTACTTTCACCAGCGTTTCTGGGTGAGCAAAAACAGGAAGGCAAAATGCCGCAAAAAAGGG
AATAAGGGCGACACGGAAATGTTGAATACTCATACTCTTCCTTTTTCAATATTATTGAAGCATTTATCAG
GGTTATTGTCTCATGAGCGGATACATATTTGAATGTATTTAGAAAAATAAACAAATAGGGGTTCCGCGCA
CATTTCCCCGAAAAGTGCCACCTGACGTCGACGGATCGGGAGATCAACTTGTTTATTGCAGCTTATAATG
GTTACAAATAAAGCAATAGCATCACAAATTTCACAAATAAAGCATTTTTTTCACTGCATTCTAGTTGTGG
TTTGTCCAAACTCATCAATGTATCTTATCATGTCTGGATCAACTGGATAACTCAAGCTAACCAAAATCAT
CCCAAACTTCCCACCCCATACCCTATTACCACTGCCAATTACCTGTGGTTTCATTTACTCTAAACCTGTG
ATTCCTCTGAATTATTTTCATTTTAAAGAAATTGTATTTGTTAAATATGTACTACAAACTTAGTAGT
Features (pLannotate 1.2.2; 23 found; start..end, strand, type, name):
    377..634     +  LTR            5' LTR (truncated): truncated 5' long terminal repeat (LTR) from HIV-1
    681..806     +  misc_feature   HIV-1 Ψ: packaging signal of human immunodeficiency virus type 1
    790..1128    +  CDS            HIV-1 gag (fragment): gag protein from human immunodeficiency virus 1; gag
   1303..1536    +  misc_feature   RRE: The Rev response element (RRE) of HIV-1 allows for Rev-dependent mRNA export from the nucleus to the cytoplasm.
   1913..2013    +  CDS            Rev (fragment): human immunodeficiency virus 1 (HIV-1) Rev protein; rev; enhances nuclear export of unspliced and incompletely spliced viral mRNAs
   2028..2143    +  misc_feature   cPPT/CTS: central polypurine tract and central termination sequence of HIV-1 (lacking the first T)
   2356..2567    +  promoter       EF-1α core promoter: core promoter for human elongation factor EF-1α
   2568..2681    +  intron         EF-1α intron A (fragment): intron upstream of the start codon of human EF-1α
   3307..3510    +  intron         EF-1α intron A: truncated intron upstream of the start codon of human EF-1α
   3888..4350    +  misc_feature   IRES: internal ribosome entry site (IRES) of the encephalomyocarditis virus (EMCV)
   4383..4980    +  CDS            PuroR (fragment): puromycin N-acetyltransferase; pac from Streptomyces alboniger; confers resistance to puromycin
   4996..5584    +  misc_feature   WPRE: woodchuck hepatitis virus posttranscriptional regulatory element
   5601..6119    +  CDS            nef (fragment): NEF_HV1BR - Experimental evidence at protein level: Swiss-Prot protein existence level 1. Extracellular Nef protein targets CD4(+) T-lymphocytes for apoptosis by interacting with CXCR4 surface receptors (PubMed:14990729). From Human immunodeficiency virus type 1 group M subtype B (isolate BRU/LAI) (HIV-1).
   6167..6424    +  LTR            5' LTR (truncated): truncated 5' long terminal repeat (LTR) from HIV-1
   6576..6592    -  protein_bind   lac operator: The lac repressor binds to the lac operator to inhibit transcription in E. coli. This inhibition can be relieved by adding lactose or isopropyl-β-D-thiogalactopyranoside (IPTG). lac repressor encoded by lacI
   6600..6630    -  promoter       lac promoter: promoter for the E. coli lac operon
   6645..6666    -  protein_bind   CAP binding site: CAP binding activates transcription in the presence of cAMP. E. coli catabolite activator protein
   6679..6771    -  CDS            lacI (fragment): lac repressor; lacI; The lac repressor binds to the lac operator to inhibit transcription in E. coli. This inhibition can be relieved by adding lactose or isopropyl-β-D-thiogalactopyranoside (IPTG).
   6954..7542    -  rep_origin     ori: high-copy-number ColE1/pMB1/pBR322/pUC origin of replication
   7713..8573    -  CDS            AmpR: β-lactamase; bla; confers resistance to ampicillin, carbenicillin, and related antibiotics
   8574..8678    -  promoter       AmpR promoter: bla
   8726..8860    +  polyA_signal   SV40 poly(A) signal: SV40 polyadenylation signal
   9027..329     +  CDS            nef (fragment) (across the origin): NEF_HV1BR - Experimental evidence at protein level: Swiss-Prot protein existence level 1. Extracellular Nef protein targets CD4(+) T-lymphocytes for apoptosis by interacting with CXCR4 surface receptors (PubMed:14990729). From Human immunodeficiency virus type 1 group M subtype B (isolate BRU/LAI) (HIV-1).
