[The description below was written by a language model from this plasmid's Addgene catalogue record and pLannotate feature annotations shown in this document.]
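Description:
pLVX-EF1alpha-SARS-CoV-2-orf10-2xStrep-IRES-Puro is an HIV-1-based lentiviral transfer and mammalian expression plasmid built on the Takara pLVX-EF1alpha-IRES-Puro backbone. It carries a human codon-optimized copy of the SARS-CoV-2 ORF10 open reading frame. In bacteria it is maintained through a high-copy ColE1/pUC-type origin and selected with ampicillin via the β-lactamase gene. The record lists a recombination-reducing host strain, as is usual for plasmids with repeated LTR sequences.

The annotated sequence shows the lentiviral elements in order. LTR sequences flank the Ψ packaging signal (with an adjoining gag fragment), the Rev response element for Rev-dependent nuclear export of the genomic RNA, and the cPPT/CTS. Nef-derived fragments are annotated next to both LTR regions, and both LTRs are labelled by the annotation tool as truncated 5' LTRs. Downstream, the human EF-1α promoter with portions of its first intron drives a bicistronic transcript. ORF10 is fused at its C terminus to a 2xStrep tag, followed by an EMCV IRES and the puromycin N-acetyltransferase gene, so puromycin resistance is coupled to expression of the viral protein. A WPRE after the puromycin marker enhances transcript expression. The automated feature table does not annotate ORF10 or the Strep tag themselves. The unannotated gap between the EF-1α intron and the IRES is where the catalogue entry implies they sit.

According to the record, the plasmid can be used for transient transfection or to produce lentivirus for ORF10 expression in mammalian cells. The associated publication is a SARS-CoV-2 protein interaction map, which fits use of the Strep tag for affinity purification of ORF10 and its host binding partners.
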