Addgene plasmid #141394: pLVX-EF1alpha-SARS-CoV-2-orf10-2xStrep-IRES-Puro
Purpose: Lentiviral expression of SARS-CoV-2 protein; transient expression and generate lentivirus
Depositing lab: Nevan Krogan. Depositing organization: University of California, San Francisco (UCSF). Publication: A SARS-CoV-2 protein interaction map reveals targets for drug repurposing. Gordon DE, Jang GM, Bouhaddou M, Xu J, Obernier K, White KM, O'Meara MJ, Rezelj VV, Guo JZ, Swaney DL, Tummino TA, Huttenhain R, Kaake RM, Richards AL, Tutuncuoglu B, Foussard H, Batra J, Haas K, Modak M, Kim M, Haas P, Polacco BJ, Braberg H, Fabius JM, Eckhardt M, Soucheray M, Bennett MJ, Cakir M, McGregor MJ, Li Q, Meyer B, Roesch F, Vallet T, Mac Kain A, Miorin L, Moreno E, Naing ZZC, Zhou Y, Peng S, Shi Y, Zhang Z, Shen W, Kirby IT, Melnyk JE, Chorba JS, Lou K, Dai SA, Barrio-Hernandez I, Memon D, Hernandez-Armenta C, Lyu J, Mathy CJP, Perica T, Pilla KB, Ganesan SJ, Saltzberg DJ, Rakesh R, Liu X, Rosenthal SB, Calviello L, Venkataramanan S, Liboy-Lugo J, Lin Y, Huang XP, Liu Y, Wankowicz SA, Bohn M, Safari M, Ugur FS, Koh C, Savar NS, Tran QD, Shengjuler D, Fletcher SJ, O'Neal MC, Cai Y, Chang JCJ, Broadhurst DJ, Klippsten S, Sharp PP, Wenzell NA, Kuzuoglu-Ozturk D, Wang HY, Trenker R, Young JM, Cavero DA, Hiatt J, Roth TL, Rathore U, Subramanian A, Noack J, Hubert M, Stroud RM, Frankel AD, Rosenberg OS, Verba KA, Agard DA, Ott M, Emerman M, Jura N, von Zastrow M, Verdin E, Ashworth A, Schwartz O, d'Enfert C, Mukherjee S, Jacobson M, Malik HS, Fujimori DG, Ideker T, Craik CS, Floor SN, Fraser JS, Gross JD, Sali A, Roth BL, Ruggero D, Taunton J, Kortemme T, Beltrao P, Vignuzzi M, Garcia-Sastre A, Shokat KM, Shoichet BK, Krogan NJ. Nature. 2020 Jul;583(7816):459-468. doi: 10.1038/s41586-020-2286-9. Epub 2020 Apr 30. PubMed 32353859.
Backbone
  Vector backbone: pLVX-EF1alpha-IRES-Puro
  Backbone manufacturer: Takara Bio
  Backbone size w/o insert (bp): 8825
  Vector type: Mammalian Expression, Lentiviral
  Selectable markers: Puromycin
Growth in bacteria
  Bacterial resistance: Ampicillin, 100 μg/mL
  Growth temperature: 30°C
  Growth strain: NEB Stable
  Copy number: Unknown
Gene/Insert
  Gene/Insert name: SARS-CoV-2-orf10
  Species: SARS-CoV-2
  Mutation: human codon optimized
  Entrez Gene: ORF10 (a.k.a. GU280_gp11)
  Promoter: EF1alpha
  Tag / fusion protein: 2xStrep (C terminal on insert)
  Cloning method: Unknown
Terms and licenses: Academic/Nonprofit Terms; Industry Terms
Depositor comments: Please visit https://www.biorxiv.org/content/10.1101/2020.03.22.002386v3 for bioRxiv preprint.
How to cite: pLVX-EF1alpha-SARS-CoV-2-orf10-2xStrep-IRES-Puro was a gift from Nevan Krogan (Addgene plasmid # 141394 ; http://n2t.net/addgene:141394 ; RRID:Addgene_141394)
