>Addgene plasmid #141394 | pLVX-EF1alpha-SARS-CoV-2-orf10-2xStrep-IRES-Puro | addgene partial sequence | sequence record 287316 | EF1a-F 5'-TCAAGCCTCAGACAGTGGTTC-3'
TTTCCGGTGAATTCGCCGCCACCATGGGCTACATCAATGTCTTCGCCTTTCCTTTCACCATCTATTCTCT
CTTGTTGTGTCGCATGAACTCTAGGAATTACATAGCTCAGGTCGATGTTGTAAACTTCAATCTCACACTC
GAAGGCGGCGGGGGATGGAGCCATCCACAATTCGAGAAAGGCGGTGGTTCAGGAGGAGGTAGCGGGGGTG
GATCATGGTCACATCCGCAGTTTGAAAAGTAAGGATCCCGCCCCTCTCCCTCCCCCCCCCCTAACGTTAC
TGGCCGAAGCCGCTTGGAATAAGGCCGGTGTGCGTTTGTCTATATGTTATTTTCCACCATATTGCCGTCT
TTTGGCAATGTGAGGGCCCGGAAACCTGGCCCTGTCTTCTTGACGAGCATTCCTAGGGGTCTTTCCCCTC
TCGCCAAAGGAATGCAAGGTCTGTTGAATGTCGTGAAGGAAGCAGTTCCTCTGGAAGCTTCTTGAAGACA
AACAACGTCTGTAGCGACCCTTTGCAGGCAGCGGAACCCCCCACCTGGCGACAGGTGCCTCTGCGGCCAA
AAGCCACGTGTATAAGATACACCTGCAAAGGCGGCACAACCCCAGTGCCACGTTGTGAGTTGGATAGTTG
TGGAAAGAGTCAAATGGCTCTCCTCAAGCGTATTCAACAAGGGGCTGAAGGATGCCCAGAAGGTACCCCA
TTGTATGGGATCTGATCTGGGGCCTCGGTGCACATGCTTTACATGTGTTTAGTCGAGGTTAAAAAAA
