>Addgene plasmid #141394 | pLVX-EF1alpha-SARS-CoV-2-orf10-2xStrep-IRES-Puro | addgene partial sequence | sequence record 287317 | pCDH-rev 5'-GCATTCCTTTGGCGAGAG-3'
ATAGACAAACGCACACCGGCCTTATTCCAAGCGGCTTCGGCCAGTAACGTTAGGGGGGGGGGAGGGAGAG
GGGCG
